Addgene plasmid #195807: pENTR223-BMRF1(EA-D)
Purpose: Gateway Entry Clone of Epstein-Barr virus BMRF1
Depositing lab: Eric Johannsen. Depositing organization: Brigham and Women's Hospital. Publication: Epstein-Barr virus and virus human protein interaction maps. Calderwood MA, Venkatesan K, Xing L, Chase MR, Vazquez A, Holthaus AM, Ewence AE, Li N, Hirozane-Kishikawa T, Hill DE, Vidal M, Kieff E, Johannsen E. Proc Natl Acad Sci U S A. 2007 May 1;104(18):7606-11. doi: 10.1073/pnas.0702332104. Epub 2007 Apr 19. PubMed 17446270.
Backbone
  Vector backbone: pENTR223.1
  Backbone manufacturer: Invitrogen
  Backbone size w/o insert (bp): 2875
  Vector type: Gateway Entry Vector
Growth in bacteria
  Bacterial resistance: Spectinomycin, 50 μg/mL
  Growth temperature: 37°C
  Growth strain: DH5alpha
  Copy number: High Copy
Gene/Insert
  Gene/Insert name: BMRF1
  Species: Epstein-Barr virus
  Entrez Gene: BMRF1 (a.k.a. HHV4_BMRF1)
  Cloning method: Gateway Cloning
Terms and licenses: Academic/Nonprofit Terms; Industry Terms: Not Available to Industry
How to cite: pENTR223-BMRF1(EA-D) was a gift from Eric Johannsen (Addgene plasmid # 195807 ; http://n2t.net/addgene:195807 ; RRID:Addgene_195807)
