[The description below was written by a language model from this plasmid's Addgene catalogue record and pLannotate feature annotations shown in this document.]
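Description:
pENTR223-BMRF1(EA-D) is a Gateway entry clone built on the pENTR223.1 backbone and carrying the Epstein-Barr virus BMRF1 open reading frame. It is a bacterial shuttle and storage plasmid rather than an expression vector. It replicates in E. coli from a high-copy ColE1/pUC-type origin and is selected with spectinomycin through an aadA (SmR) aminoglycoside adenylyltransferase gene. This gene sits downstream of a class 1 integron Pc promoter fragment and a short remnant of a gentamicin resistance gene. The annotated sequence is about 4 kb and is labelled a partial NGS result, so it may not represent the whole plasmid. Even so, its length is close to what the stated backbone size plus insert would predict.

The insert is annotated as the B95-8 strain early antigen diffuse component (EA-D). This protein is the processivity factor of the viral DNA polymerase, is essential for lytic DNA replication, and is also reported to transactivate the early BHLF1 promoter. The coding sequence is flanked on both sides by attL recombination sites. The annotation software calls both of them attL3, although an entry clone would normally carry two distinct attL variants to enforce directional transfer. rrnB T1 and T2 terminators lie upstream of the cassette and insulate it from read-through transcription. A T7 promoter lies just beyond the downstream att site, pointing back toward the insert. No eukaryotic promoter or epitope tag is annotated. The short lacI and lacZα fragments appear to be backbone remnants.

The clone serves as a donor in LR Clonase reactions that move BMRF1 into destination vectors of choice. The associated publication on viral and virus–human protein interaction maps suggests use in interaction screening.
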