Features (pLannotate 1.2.2; 12 found; start..end, strand, type, name):
    121..213     +  CDS            lacI (fragment): lac repressor; lacI; The lac repressor binds to the lac operator to inhibit transcription in E. coli. This inhibition can be relieved by adding lactose or isopropyl-β-D-thiogalactopyranoside (IPTG).
    268..295     -  terminator     rrnB T2 terminator: transcription terminator T2 from the E. coli rrnB gene
    427..470     +  terminator     rrnB T1 terminator: Escherichia coli rrnB; transcription terminator T1 from the E. coli rrnB gene
    517..553     -  CDS            lacZα (fragment): LacZα fragment of β-galactosidase; lacZ fragment
    570..665     +  protein_bind   attL3: mutant version of attL; recombination site for the Gateway® LR reaction LR Clonase™
    668..1879    +  CDS            EAD_EBVB9: Experimental evidence at protein level: Swiss-Prot protein existence level 1. Plays an essential role in the viral lytic DNA replication by acting as the polymerase accessory subunit. Stimulates the viral DNA polymerase activity and appears to function with it as a holoenzyme. Increases the processivity of the viral polymerase, probably by acting as a sliding clamp that prevents dissociation of the polymerase from the active template. In addition, BMRF1 transcriptionally activates the early BHLF1 promoter. From Epstein-Barr virus (strain B95-8) (HHV-4) (Human herpesvirus 4).
   1881..1976    -  protein_bind   attL3: mutant version of attL; recombination site for the Gateway® LR reaction LR Clonase™
   1995..2013    -  promoter       T7 promoter: promoter for bacteriophage T7 RNA polymerase
   2203..2226    +  promoter       Pc promoter (fragment): intI1 (promoter lies within the coding sequence); class 1 integron promoter
   2402..2458    +  CDS            GmR (fragment): gentamycin acetyltransferase; aacC1; confers resistance to gentamycin
   2465..3256    +  CDS            SmR: aminoglycoside adenylyltransferase (Murphy, 1985); aadA; confers resistance to spectinomycin and streptomycin
   3349..3937    +  rep_origin     ori: high-copy-number ColE1/pMB1/pBR322/pUC origin of replication
>Addgene plasmid #195807 | pENTR223-BMRF1(EA-D) | addgene full sequence | sequence record 385688 | Addgene Partial NGS Result
CTTTCCTGCGTTATCCCCTGATTCTGTGGATAACCGTATTACCGCCTTTGAGTGAGCTGATACCGCTCGC
CGCAGCCGAACGACCGAGCGCAGCGAGTCAGTGAGCGAGGAAGCGGAAGAGCGCCCAATACGCAAACCGC
CTCTCCCCGCGCGTTGGCCGATTCATTAATGCAGCTGGCACGACAGGTTTCCCGACTGGAAAGCGGGCAG
TGAGCGCAACGCAATTAATACGCGTACCGCTAGCCAGGAAGAGTTTGTAGAAACGCAAAAAGGCCATCCG
TCAGGATGGCCTTCTGCTTAGTTTGATGCCTGGCAGTTTATGGCGGGCGTCCTGCCCGCCACCCTCCGGG
CCGTTGCTTCACAACGTTCAAATCCGCTCCCGGCGGATTTGTCCTACTCAGGAGAGCGTTCACCGACAAA
CAACAGATAAAACGAAAGGCCCAGTCTTCCGACTGAGCCTTTCGTTTTATTTGATGCCTGGCAGTTCCCT
ACTCTCGCGTTAACGCTAGCATGGATGTTTTCCCAGTCACGACGTTGTAAAACGACGGCCAGTCTTAAGC
TCGGGCCCCAAATAATGATTTTATTTTGACTGATAGTGACCTGTTCGTTGCAACAAATTGATGAGCAATG
CTTTTTTATAATGCCAACTTTGTACAAAAAAGTTGGCATGGAAACCACTCAGACTCTCCGCTTTAAGACC
AAGGCCCTAGCCGTCCTGTCCAAGTGCTATGACCATGCCCAGACTCATCTCAAGGGAGGAGTGCTGCAGG
TAAACCTTCTGTCTGTAAACTATGGAGGCCCCCGGCTGGCCGCCGTGGCCAACGCAGGCACGGCCGGGCT
AATCAGCTTCGAGGTCTCCCCTGACGCTGTGGCCGAGTGGCAGAATCACCAGAGCCCAGAGGAGGCCCCG
GCCGCCGTGTCATTTAGAAACCTTGCCTACGGGCGCACCTGTGTCCTGGGCAAGGAGCTGTTTGGCTCGG
CTGTGGAGCAGGCTTCCCTGCAATTTTACAAGCGGCCACAAGGGGGTTCCCGGCCTGAATTTGTTAAGCT
CACTATGGAATATGATGATAAGGTGTCCAAGAGCCACCACACCTGCGCCCTGATGCCCTATATGCCCCCG
GCCAGCGACAGGCTGAGGAACGAGCAGATGATTGGGCAGGTGCTGTTGATGCCCAAGACGGCTTCCTCGT
TGCAGAAGTGGGCACGCCAGCAAGGCTCAGGCGGCGTTAAGGTGACACTCAATCCGGATCTCTACGTCAC
CACGTATACTTCTGGGGAGGCCTGCCTCACCCTAGACTACAAGCCTCTGAGTGTGGGGCCATACGAGGCC
TTCACTGGCCCTGTGGCCAAGGCTCAGGACGTGGGGGCCGTTGAGGCCCACGTTGTCTGCTCGGTAGCAG
CGGACTCGCTGGCGGCGGCGCTTAGCCTCTGCCGCATTCCGGCCGTTAGCGTGCCAATCTTGAGGTTTTA
CAGGTCTGGCATCATAGCTGTGGTGGCCGGCCTGCTGACGTCAGCGGGGGACCTGCCGTTGGATCTTAGT
GTTATTTTATTTAACCACGCCTCCGAAGAGGCGGCCGCCAGTACGGCCTCTGAGCCAGAAGATAAAAGTC
CCCGGGTGCAACCACTGGGCACAGGACTCCAACAACGCCCCAGACATACGGTCAGTCCATCTCCTTCACC
TCCGCCACCTCCTAGGACCCCTACTTGGGAGAGTCCGGCAAGGCCAGAGACACCCTCGCCTGCCATTCCC
AGCCACTCCAGCAACACCGCACTGGAGAGGCCTCTGGCTGTTCAGCTCGCGAGGAAAAGGACATCGTCGG
AGGCCAGGCAGAAGCAGAAGCACCCCAAGAAAGTGAAGCAGGCCTTTAACCCCCTCATTCCAACTTTCTT
GTACAAAGTTGGCATTATAAGAAAGCATTGCTTATCAATTTGTTGCAACGAACAGGTCACTATCAGTCAA
AATAAAATCATTATTTGCCATCCAGCTGATATCCCCTATAGTGAGTCGTATTACATGGTCATAGCTGTTT
CCTGGCAGCTCTGGCCCGTGTCTCAAAATCTCTGATGTTACATTGCACAAGATAAAAATATATCATCATG
CCTCCTCTAGACCAGCCAGGACAGAAATGCCTCGACTTCGCTGCTACCCAAGGTTGCCGGGTGACGCACA
CCGTGGAAACGGATGAAGGCACGAACCCAGTGGACATAAGCCTGTTCGGTTCGTAAGCTGTAATGCAAGT
AGCGTATGCGCTCACGCAACTGGTCCAGAACCTTGACCGAACGCAGCGGTGGTAACGGCGCAGTGGCGGT
TTTCATGGCTTGTTATGACTGTTTTTTTGGGGTACAGTCTATGCCTCGGGCATCCAAGCAGCAAGCGCGT
TACGCCGTGGGTCGATGTTTGATGTTATGGAGCAGCAACGATGTTACGCAGCAGGGCAGTCGCCCTAAAA
CAAAGTTAAACATTATGAGGGAAGCGGTGATCGCCGAAGTATCGACTCAACTATCAGAGGTAGTTGGCGT
CATCGAGCGCCATCTCGAACCGACGTTGCTGGCCGTACATTTGTACGGCTCCGCAGTGGATGGCGGCCTG
AAGCCACACAGTGATATTGATTTGCTGGTTACGGTGACCGTAAGGCTTGATGAAACAACGCGGCGAGCTT
TGATCAACGACCTTTTGGAAACTTCGGCTTCCCCTGGAGAGAGCGAGATTCTCCGCGCTGTAGAAGTCAC
CATTGTTGTGCACGACGACATCATTCCGTGGCGTTATCCAGCTAAGCGCGAACTGCAATTTGGAGAATGG
CAGCGCAATGACATTCTTGCAGGTATCTTCGAGCCAGCCACGATCGACATTGATCTGGCTATCTTGCTGA
CAAAAGCAAGAGAACATAGCGTTGCCTTGGTAGGTCCAGCGGCGGAGGAACTCTTTGATCCGGTTCCTGA
ACAGGATCTATTTGAGGCGCTAAATGAAACCTTAACGCTATGGAACTCGCCGCCCGACTGGGCTGGCGAT
GAGCGAAATGTAGTGCTTACGTTGTCCCGCATTTGGTACAGCGCAGTAACCGGCAAAATCGCGCCGAAGG
ATGTCGCTGCCGACTGGGCAATGGAGCGCCTGCCGGCCCAGTATCAGCCCGTCATACTTGAAGCTAGACA
GGCTTATCTTGGACAAGAAGAAGATCGCTTGGCCTCGCGCGCAGATCAGTTGGAAGAATTTGTCCACTAC
GTGAAAGGCGAGATCACCAAGGTAGTCGGCAAATAACCCTCGAGCCACCCATGACCAAAATCCCTTAACG
TGAGTTACGCGTCGTTCCACTGAGCGTCAGACCCCGTAGAAAAGATCAAAGGATCTTCTTGAGATCCTTT
TTTTCTGCGCGTAATCTGCTGCTTGCAAACAAAAAAACCACCGCTACCAGCGGTGGTTTGTTTGCCGGAT
CAAGAGCTACCAACTCTTTTTCCGAAGGTAACTGGCTTCAGCAGAGCGCAGATACCAAATACTGTTCTTC
TAGTGTAGCCGTAGTTAGGCCACCACTTCAAGAACTCTGTAGCACCGCCTACATACCTCGCTCTGCTAAT
CCTGTTACCAGTGGCTGCTGCCAGTGGCGATAAGTCGTGTCTTACCGGGTTGGACTCAAGACGATAGTTA
CCGGATAAGGCGCAGCGGTCGGGCTGAACGGGGGGTTCGTGCACACAGCCCAGCTTGGAGCGAACGACCT
ACACCGAACTGAGATACCTACAGCGTGAGCTATGAGAAAGCGCCACGCTTCCCGAAGGGAGAAAGGCGGA
CAGGTATCCGGTAAGCGGCAGGGTCGGAACAGGAGAGCGCACGAGGGAGCTTCCAGGGGGAAACGCCTGG
TATCTTTATAGTCCTGTCGGGTTTCGCCACCTCTGACTTGAGCGTCGATTTTTGTGATGCTCGTCAGGGG
GGCGGAGCCTATGGAAAAACGCCAGCAACGCGGCCTTTTTACGGTTCCTGGCCTTTTGCTGGCCTTTTGC
TCACATGTT
